>Addgene plasmid #242501 | pYO1093 | addgene full sequence | sequence record 485567 | Addgene NGS Result
GTATACACTCCGCTATCGCTACGTGACTGGGTCATGGCTGCGCCCCGACACCCGCCAACACCCGCTGACG
CGCCCTGACGGGCTTGTCTGCTCCCGGCATCCGCTTACAGACAAGCTGTGACCGTCTCCGGGAGCTGCAT
GTGTCAGAGGTTTTCACCGTCATCACCGAAACGCGCGAGGCAGGATCTCGATCCCGCGAAATTAATACGA
CTCACTATAGGGAGACCACAACGGTTTCCCTCTAGTGCCGGCTCCGGAGAGCTCCAATTGGAATTCGCTA
GCTCTAGAAATAATTTTGTTTAACTTTAAGAAGGAGATATACATAATATGTCCCCTATACTAGGTTATTG
GAAAATTAAGGGCCTTGTGCAACCCACTCGACTTCTTTTGGAATATCTTGAAGAAAAATATGAAGAGCAT
TTGTATGAGCGCGATGAAGGTGATAAATGGCGAAACAAAAAGTTTGAATTGGGTTTGGAGTTTCCCAATC
TTCCTTATTATATTGATGGTGATGTTAAATTAACACAGTCTATGGCCATCATACGTTATATAGCTGACAA
GCACAACATGTTGGGTGGTTGTCCAAAAGAGCGTGCAGAGATTTCAATGCTTGAAGGAGCGGTTTTGGAT
ATTAGATACGGTGTTTCGAGAATTGCATATAGTAAAGACTTTGAAACTCTCAAAGTTGATTTTCTTAGCA
AGCTACCTGAAATGCTGAAAATGTTCGAAGATCGTTTATGTCATAAAACATATTTAAATGGTGATCATGT
AACCCATCCTGACTTCATGTTGTATGACGCTCTTGATGTTGTTTTATACATGGACCCAATGTGCCTGGAT
GCGTTCCCAAAATTAGTTTGTTTTAAAAAACGTATTGAAGCTATCCCACAAATTGATAAGTACTTGAAAT
CCAGCAAGTATATAGCATGGCCTTTGCAGGGCTGGCAAGCCACGTTTGGTGGTGGCGACCATCCTCCAAA
ATCGGATTCTTCTGGTTCCGAAAACCTGTATTTCCAGGGCTCCCATATGAGTACTTTAGCGGAAGTTTAT
ACTATTATTGAGGACGCCGAACAGGAATGTCGAAAAGGAGATTTTACAAATGCAAAAGCGAAGTATCAAG
AAGCCATTGAAGTTTTAGGTCCGCAGAACGAGAATTTGTCTCAAAATAAATTAAGTTCTGACGTTACGCA
AGCCATTGACCTATTAAAACAGGACATTACAGCCAAAATCCAAGAATTGGAACTTTTGATTGAAAAGCAG
TCATCAGAAGAAAATAATATTGGAATGGTCAACAACAATATGCTTATTGGCTCTGTTATTTTAAACAACA
AATCTCCGATAAATGGAATAAGCAATGCTAGGAATTGGGATAACCCAGCATATCAGGACACTTGGGACAG
CTTAGTAGAAAGTGCGAAGCAAAGAAGGGATAAGCAAAAAAACTAGGGATCCAGATCTAAGCTTGGTACC
ACGCGTGCGCGCTGATCCGGCTGCTAACAAAGCCCGAAAGGAAGCTGAGTTGGCTGCTGCCACCGCTGAG
CAATAACTAGCATAACCCCTTGGGGCCTCTAAACGGGTCTTGAGGGGTTTTTTGCTGAAAGGAGGAACTA
TAGCCGGATAATTCTTGAAGACGAAAGGGCCTCGTGATACGCCTATTTTTATAGGTTAATGTCATGATAA
TAATGGTTTCTTAGACGTCAGGTGGCACTTTTCGGGGAAATGTGCGCGGAACCCCTATTTGTTTATTTTT
CTAAATACATTCAAATATGTATCCGCTCATGAGACAATAACCCTGATAAATGCTTCAATAATATTGAAAA
AGGAAGAGTATGAGTATTCAACATTTCCGTGTCGCCCTTATTCCCTTTTTTGCGGCATTTTGCCTTCCTG
TTTTTGCTCACCCAGAAACGCTGGTGAAAGTAAAAGATGCTGAAGATCAGTTGGGTGCACGAGTGGGTTA
CATCGAACTGGATCTCAACAGCGGTAAGATCCTTGAGAGTTTTCGCCCCGAAGAACGTTTTCCAATGATG
AGCACTTTTAAAGTTCTGCTATGTGGCGCGGTATTATCCCGTGTTGACGCCGGGCAAGAGCAACTCGGTC
GCCGCATACACTATTCTCAGAATGACTTGGTTGAGTACTCACCAGTCACAGAAAAGCATCTTACGGATGG
CATGACAGTAAGAGAATTATGCAGTGCTGCCATAACCATGAGTGATAACACTGCGGCCAACTTACTTCTG
ACAACGATCGGAGGACCGAAGGAGCTAACCGCTTTTTTGCACAACATGGGGGATCATGTAACTCGCCTTG
ATCGTTGGGAACCGGAGCTGAATGAAGCCATACCAAACGACGAGCGTGACACCACGATGCCTGCAGCAAT
GGCAACAACGTTGCGCAAACTATTAACTGGCGAACTACTTACTCTAGCTTCCCGGCAACAATTAATAGAC
TGGATGGAGGCGGATAAAGTTGCAGGACCACTTCTGCGCTCGGCCCTTCCGGCTGGCTGGTTTATTGCTG
ATAAATCTGGAGCCGGTGAGCGTGGGTCTCGCGGTATCATTGCAGCACTGGGGCCAGATGGTAAGCCCTC
CCGTATCGTAGTTATCTACACGACGGGGAGTCAGGCAACTATGGATGAACGAAATAGACAGATCGCTGAG
ATAGGTGCCTCACTGATTAAGCATTGGTAACTGTCAGACCAAGTTTACTCATATATACTTTAGATTGATT
TAAAACTTCATTTTTAATTTAAAAGGATCTAGGTGAAGATCCTTTTTGATAATCTCATGACCAAAATCCC
TTAACGTGAGTTTTCGTTCCACTGAGCGTCAGACCCCGTAGAAAAGATCAAAGGATCTTCTTGAGATCCT
TTTTTTCTGCGCGTAATCTGCTGCTTGCAAACAAAAAAACCACCGCTACCAGCGGTGGTTTGTTTGCCGG
ATCAAGAGCTACCAACTCTTTTTCCGAAGGTAACTGGCTTCAGCAGAGCGCAGATACCAAATACTGTCCT
TCTAGTGTAGCCGTAGTTAGGCCACCACTTCAAGAACTCTGTAGCACCGCCTACATACCTCGCTCTGCTA
ATCCTGTTACCAGTGGCTGCTGCCAGTGGCGATAAGTCGTGTCTTACCGGGTTGGACTCAAGACGATAGT
TACCGGATAAGGCGCAGCGGTCGGGCTGAACGGGGGGTTCGTGCACACAGCCCAGCTTGGAGCGAACGAC
CTACACCGAACTGAGATACCTACAGCGTGAGCTATGAGAAAGCGCCACGCTTCCCGAAGGGAGAAAGGCG
GACAGGTATCCGGTAAGCGGCAGGGTCGGAACAGGAGAGCGCACGAGGGAGCTTCCAGGGGGAAACGCCT
GGTATCTTTATAGTCCTGTCGGGTTTCGCCACCTCTGACTTGAGCGTCGATTTTTGTGATGCTCGTCAGG
GGGGCGGAGCCTATGGAAAAACGCCAGCAACGCGGCCTTTTTACGGTTCCTGGCCTTTTGCTGGCCTTTT
GCTCACATGTTCTTTCCTGCGTTATCCCCTGATTCTGTGGATAACCGTATTACCGCCTTTGAGTGAGCTG
ATACCGCTCGCCGCAGCCGAACGACCGAGCGCAGCGAGTCAGTGAGCGAGGAAGCGGAAGAGCGCCTGAT
GCGGTATTTTCTCCTTACGCATCTGTGCGGTATTTCACACCGCAATGGTGCACTCTCAGTACAATCTGCT
CTGATGCCGCATAGTTAAGCCA
Features (pLannotate 1.2.2; 12 found; start..end, strand, type, name):
    144..183     -  CDS            rop (fragment): Rop protein, which maintains plasmids at low copy number; rop
    203..221     +  promoter       T7 promoter: promoter for bacteriophage T7 RNA polymerase
    295..317     +  RBS            RBS: efficient ribosome binding site from bacteriophage T7 gene 10 (Olins and Rangwala, 1989)
    328..981     +  CDS            GST26_SCHJA: Experimental evidence at protein level: Swiss-Prot protein existence level 1. GST isoenzymes appear to play a central role in the parasite detoxification system. Other functions are also suspected including a role in increasing the solubility of haematin in the parasite gut. From Schistosoma japonicum (Blood fluke).
   1000..1020    +  CDS            TEV site: tobacco etch virus (TEV) protease recognition and cleavage site
   1027..1392    +  CDS            ATG38 (fragment): ATG38_YEAST - Experimental evidence at protein level: Swiss-Prot protein existence level 1. Autophagy-related protein required for cytoplasm to vacuole transport (Cvt) and autophagy as a part of the autophagy-specific VPS34 PI3-kinase complex I. This complex is essential to recruit the ATG8- phosphatidylinositol conjugate and the ATG12-ATG5 conjugate to the pre- autophagosomal structure. ATG38 is required for the integrity of the active PI3-kinase complex I by maintaining an association between VPS15-VPS34 and ATG1P-VPS30 subcomplexes. From Saccharomyces cerevisiae (strain ATCC 204508 / S288c)
   1490..1539    +  CDS            SET1 (fragment): solubility-enhancement tag derived from T7 phage gene 10B
   1547..1594    +  terminator     T7 terminator: transcription terminator for bacteriophage T7 RNA polymerase
   1725..1829    +  promoter       AmpR promoter: bla
   1830..2690    +  CDS            AmpR: β-lactamase; bla; confers resistance to ampicillin, carbenicillin, and related antibiotics
   2861..3449    +  rep_origin     ori: high-copy-number ColE1/pMB1/pBR322/pUC origin of replication
   3635..42      -  misc_feature   bom (across the origin): basis of mobility region from pBR322
