[The description below was written by a language model from this plasmid's Addgene catalogue record and pLannotate feature annotations shown in this document.]
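Description:
pYO1093 is a bacterial expression plasmid built on the pOP backbone for producing a GST-tagged internal deletion mutant of the budding yeast autophagy protein Atg38 (YLR211C) in E. coli. It is a small plasmid of about 3.7 kb, propagated through a ColE1/pMB1-family origin with an adjacent pBR322 bom region, and selected with ampicillin through the bla gene under its own promoter. Only a short fragment of rop is annotated. The catalogue nevertheless lists the plasmid as low copy, whereas the origin annotation's generic label describes a high-copy family, so the record is not fully consistent on copy number.

The expression cassette is a standard T7 arrangement: a T7 promoter and the phage gene 10 ribosome binding site drive a single open reading frame, which ends ahead of a T7 terminator. No lac operator or lacI gene is annotated. Transcription requires a host that supplies T7 RNA polymerase. The reading frame begins with Schistosoma japonicum glutathione S-transferase, followed by a TEV protease recognition site and then the ATG38 coding sequence, so the GST moiety can be used for glutathione affinity purification and then cleaved off. The insert lacks residues 123 to 209. The annotated ATG38 match covers about 366 nt, which corresponds to the N-terminal portion preceding the deletion, and the remaining C-terminal segment is not separately annotated. A short gene 10-derived fragment just upstream of the terminator is most likely vector sequence rather than a functional tag.

Atg38 is a subunit of the autophagy-specific Vps34 PI3-kinase complex I, where it helps hold the subcomplexes together. The construct is suited to producing recombinant truncated protein for domain-mapping, binding and biochemical studies.
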