Addgene plasmid #242501: pYO1093
Purpose: Bacterial expression of GST-ScAtg38 Δ(123 to 209)
Depositing lab: Roger Williams. Depositing organization: MRC Laboratory of Molecular Biology. Publication: Characterization of Atg38 and NRBF2, a fifth subunit of the autophagic Vps34/PIK3C3 complex. Ohashi Y, Soler N, Garcia Ortegon M, Zhang L, Kirsten ML, Perisic O, Masson GR, Burke JE, Jakobi AJ, Apostolakis AA, Johnson CM, Ohashi M, Ktistakis NT, Sachse C, Williams RL. Autophagy. 2016 Nov;12(11):2129-2144. doi: 10.1080/15548627.2016.1226736. Epub 2016 Sep 14. PubMed 27630019.
Backbone
  Vector backbone: pOP
  Vector type: Bacterial Expression
Growth in bacteria
  Bacterial resistance: Ampicillin, 100 μg/mL
  Growth temperature: 37°C
  Growth strain: DH5alpha
  Copy number: Low Copy
Gene/Insert
  Gene/Insert name: ATG38
  Species: S. cerevisiae (budding yeast)
  Mutation: deletion of aa 123 to 209
  Entrez Gene: YLR211C
  Tag / fusion protein: GST (N terminal on insert)
  Cloning method: Restriction Enzyme; 5′ cloning site unknown (unknown if destroyed)
Terms and licenses: Academic/Nonprofit Terms; Industry Terms: Not Available to Industry
How to cite: pYO1093 was a gift from Roger Williams (Addgene plasmid # 242501 ; http://n2t.net/addgene:242501 ; RRID:Addgene_242501)
